>Addgene plasmid #226749 | pAG392 | addgene full sequence | sequence record 450273 | Addgene NGS Result
GAACTTAGATCATTATATAATACAGTAGCAACCCTCTATTGTGTGCATCAAAGGATAGAGATAAAAGACA
CCAAGGAAGCTTTAGACAAGATAGAGGAAGAGCAAAACAAAAGTAAGACCACCGCACAGCAAGCGGCCGG
CCGCTGATCTTCAGACCTGGAGGAGGAGATATGAGGGACAATTGGAGAAGTGAATTATATAAATATAAAG
TAGTAAAAATTGAACCATTAGGAGTAGCACCCACCAAGGCAAAGAGAAGAGTGGTGCAGAGAGAAAAAAG
AGCAGTGGGAATAGGAGCTTTGTTCCTTGGGTTCTTGGGAGCAGCAGGAAGCACTATGGGCGCAGCGTCA
ATGACGCTGACGGTACAGGCCAGACAATTATTGTCTGGTATAGTGCAGCAGCAGAACAATTTGCTGAGGG
CTATTGAGGCGCAACAGCATCTGTTGCAACTCACAGTCTGGGGCATCAAGCAGCTCCAGGCAAGAATCCT
GGCTGTGGAAAGATACCTAAAGGATCAACAGCTCCTGGGGATTTGGGGTTGCTCTGGAAAACTCATTTGC
ACCACTGCTGTGCCTTGGAATGCTAGTTGGAGTAATAAATCTCTGGAACAGATTTGGAATCACACGACCT
GGATGGAGTGGGACAGAGAAATTAACAATTACACAAGCTTAATACACTCCTTAATTGAAGAATCGCAAAA
CCAGCAAGAAAAGAATGAACAAGAATTATTGGAATTAGATAAATGGGCAAGTTTGTGGAATTGGTTTAAC
ATAACAAATTGGCTGTGGTATATAAAATTATTCATAATGATAGTAGGAGGCTTGGTAGGTTTAAGAATAG
TTTTTGCTGTACTTTCTATAGTGAATAGAGTTAGGCAGGGATATTCACCATTATCGTTTCAGACCCACCT
CCCAACCCCGAGGGGACCCGACAGGCCCGAAGGAATAGAAGAAGAAGGTGGAGAGAGAGACAGAGACAGA
TCCATTCGATTAGTGAACGGATCGGCACTGCGTGCGCCAATTCTGCAGACAAATGGCAGTATTCATCCAC
AATTTTAAAAGAAAAGGGGGGATTGGGGGGTACAGTGCAGGGGAAAGAATAGTAGACATAATAGCAACAG
ACATACAAACTAAAGAATTACAAAAACAAATTACAAAAATTCAAAATTTTCGGGTTTATTACAGGGACAG
CAGAGATCCAGTTTGGTTAGTACCGGGCCCGCTCTAGAGATCCGACGCGCCATCTCTAGGCCCGCGCCGG
CCCCCTCGCACGGACTTGTGGGAGAAGCTCGGCTACTCCCCTGCCCCGGTTAATTTGCATATAATATTTC
CTAGTAACTATAGAGGCTTAATGTGCGATAAAAGACAGATAATCTGTTCTTTTTAATACTAGCTACATTT
TACATGATAGGCTTGGATTTCTATAACTTCGTATAGCATACATTATACGAAGTTATAAACAGCACAAAAG
GAAACTCACCCTAACTGTAAAGTAATTGTGTGTTTTGAGACTATAAGTATCCCTTGGAGAACCACCTTGT
TGGGGTAAAGCAGCCCGGCGAAGTTTAAGAGCTAAGCTGGAAACAGCATAGCAAGTTTAAATAAGGCTAG
TCCGTTATCAACTTGAAAAAGTGGCACCGAGTCGGTGCTTTTTTTCTCGAGTACTAGGATCCATTAGGCG
GCCGCGTGGATAACCGTATTACCGCCATGCATGTGCCCGTCAGTGGGCAGAGCGCACATCGCCCACAGTC
CCCGAGAAGTTGGGGGGAGGGGTCGGCAATTGAACCGGTGCCTAGAGAAGGTGGCGCGGGGTAAACTGGG
AAAGTGATGTCGTGTACTGGCTCCGCCTTTTTCCCGAGGGTGGGGGAGAACCGTATATAAGTGCAGTAGT
CGCCGTGAACGTTCTTTTTCGCAACGGGTTTGCCGCCAGAACACAGGTAAGTGCCGTGTGTGGTTCCCGC
GGGCCTGGCCTCTTTACGGGTTATGGCCCTTGCGTGCCTTGAATTACTTCCACCTGGCTGCAGTACGTGA
TTCTTGATCCCGAGCTTCGGGTTGGAAGTGGGTGGGAGAGTTCGAGGCCTTGCGCTTAAGGAGCCCCTTC
GCCTCGTGCTTGAGTTGAGGCCTGGCCTGGGCGCTGGGGCCGCCGCGTGCGAATCTGGTGGCACCTTCGC
GCCTGTCTCGCTGCTTTCGATAAGTCTCTAGCCATTTAAAATTTTTGATGACCTGCTGCGACGCTTTTTT
TCTGGCAAGATAGTCTTGTAAATGCGGGCCAAGATCTGCACACTGGTATTTCGGTTTTTGGGGCCGCGGG
CGGCGACGGGGCCCGTGCGTCCCAGCGCACATGTTCGGCGAGGCGGGGCCTGCGAGCGCGGCCACCGAGA
ATCGGACGGGGGTAGTCTCAAGCTGGCCGGCCTGCTCTGGTGCCTGGCCTCGCGCCGCCGTGTATCGCCC
CGCCCTGGGCGGCAAGGCTGGCCCGGTCGGCACCAGTTGCGTGAGCGGAAAGATGGCCGCTTCCCGGCCC
TGCTGCAGGGAGCTCAAAATGGAGGACGCGGCGCTCGGGAGAGCGGGCGGGTGAGTCACCCACACAAAGG
AAAAGGGCCTTTCCGTCCTCAGCCGTCGCTTCATGTGACTCCACGGAGTACCGGGCGCCGTCCAGGCACC
TCGATTAGTTCTCGCGCTTTTGGAGTACGTCGTCTTTAGGTTGGGGGGAGGGGTTTTATGCGATGGAGTT
TCCCCACACTGAGTGGGTGGAGACTGAAGTTAGGCCAGCTTGGCACTTGATGTAATTCTCCTTGGAATTT
GCCCTTTTTGAGTTTGGATCTTGGTTCATTCTCAAGCCTCAGACAGTGGTTCAAAGTTTTTTTCTTCCAT
TTCAGGTGTCGTGAGCTAGCCCACCATGACCGAGTACAAGCCCACGGTGCGCCTCGCCACCCGCGACGAC
GTCCCCCGGGCCGTACGCACCCTCGCCGCCGCGTTCGCCGACTACCCCGCCACGCGCCACACCGTCGACC
CGGACCGCCACATCGAGCGGGTCACCGAGCTGCAAGAACTCTTCCTCACGCGCGTCGGGCTCGACATCGG
CAAGGTGTGGGTCGCGGACGACGGCGCCGCGGTGGCGGTCTGGACCACGCCGGAGAGCGTCGAAGCGGGG
GCGGTGTTCGCCGAGATCGGCCCGCGCATGGCCGAGTTGAGCGGTTCCCGGCTGGCCGCGCAGCAACAGA
TGGAAGGCCTCCTGGCGCCGCACCGGCCCAAGGAGCCCGCGTGGTTCCTGGCCACCGTCGGCGTCTCGCC
CGACCACCAGGGCAAGGGTCTGGGCAGCGCCGTCGTGCTCCCCGGAGTGGAGGCGGCCGAGCGCGCCGGG
GTGCCCGCCTTCCTGGAGACCTCCGCGCCCCGCAACCTCCCCTTCTACGAGCGGCTCGGCTTCACCGTCA
CCGCCGACGTCGAGGTGCCCGAAGGACCGCGCACCTGGTGCATGACCCGCAAGCCCGGTGCCGGATCGGG
AGAGGGCAGAGGAAGTCTGCTAACATGCGGTGACGTCGAGGAGAATCCTGGCCCACCGGTCGCCACCAGC
GAGCTGATTAAGGAGAACATGCACATGAAGCTGTACATGGAGGGCACCGTGGACAACCATCACTTCAAGT
GCACATCCGAGGGCGAAGGCAAGCCCTACGAGGGCACCCAGACCATGAGAATCAAGGTGGTCGAGGGCGG
CCCTCTCCCCTTCGCCTTCGACATCCTGGCTACTAGCTTCCTCTACGGCAGCAAGACCTTCATCAACCAC
ACCCAGGGCATCCCCGACTTCTTCAAGCAGTCCTTCCCTGAGGGCTTCACATGGGAGAGAGTCACCACAT
ACGAAGACGGGGGCGTGCTGACCGCTACCCAGGACACCAGCCTCCAGGACGGCTGCCTCATCTACAACGT
CAAGATCAGAGGGGTGAACTTCACATCCAACGGCCCTGTGATGCAGAAGAAAACACTCGGCTGGGAGGCC
TTCACCGAGACGCTGTACCCCGCTGACGGCGGCCTGGAAGGCAGAAACGACATGGCCCTGAAGCTCGTGG
GCGGGAGCCATCTGATCGCAAACATCAAGACCACATATAGATCCAAGAAACCCGCTAAGAACCTCAAGAT
GCCTGGCGTCTACTATGTGGACTACAGACTGGAAAGAATCAAGGAGGCCAACAACGAGACCTACGTCGAG
CAGCACGAGGTGGCAGTGGCCAGATACTGCGACCTCCCTAGCAAACTGGGGCACAAGCTTAATTAAGAAT
TCGTCGAGGGACCTAATAACTTCGTATAGCATACATTATACGAAGTTATACATGTTTAAGGGTTCCGGTT
CCACTAGGTACAATTCGATATCAAGCTTATCGATAATCAACCTCTGGATTACAAAATTTGTGAAAGATTG
ACTGGTATTCTTAACTATGTTGCTCCTTTTACGCTATGTGGATACGCTGCTTTAATGCCTTTGTATCATG
CTATTGCTTCCCGTATGGCTTTCATTTTCTCCTCCTTGTATAAATCCTGGTTGCTGTCTCTTTATGAGGA
GTTGTGGCCCGTTGTCAGGCAACGTGGCGTGGTGTGCACTGTGTTTGCTGACGCAACCCCCACTGGTTGG
GGCATTGCCACCACCTGTCAGCTCCTTTCCGGGACTTTCGCTTTCCCCCTCCCTATTGCCACGGCGGAAC
TCATCGCCGCCTGCCTTGCCCGCTGCTGGACAGGGGCTCGGCTGTTGGGCACTGACAATTCCGTGGTGTT
GTCGGGGAAATCATCGTCCTTTCCTTGGCTGCTCGCCTGTGTTGCCACCTGGATTCTGCGCGGGACGTCC
TTCTGCTACGTCCCTTCGGCCCTCAATCCAGCGGACCTTCCTTCCCGCGGCCTGCTGCCGGCTCTGCGGC
CTCTTCCGCGTCTTCGCCTTCGCCCTCAGACGAGTCGGATCTCCCTTTGGGCCGCCTCCCCGCATCGATA
CCGTCGACCTCGATCGAGACCTAGAAAAACATGGAGCAATCACAAGTAGCAATACAGCAGCTACCAATGC
TGATTGTGCCTGGCTAGAAGCACAAGAGGAGGAGGAGGTGGGTTTTCCAGTCACACCTCAGGTACCTTTA
AGACCAATGACTTACAAGGCAGCTGTAGATCTTAGCCACTTTTTAAAAGAAAAGGGGGGACTGGAAGGGC
TAATTCACTCCCAACGAAGACAAGATATCCTTGATCTGTGGATCTACCACACACAAGGCTACTTCCCTGA
TTGGCAGAACTACACACCAGGGCCAGGGATCAGATATCCACTGACCTTTGGATGGTGCTACAAGCTAGTA
CCAGTTGAGCAAGAGAAGGTAGAAGAAGCCAATGAAGGAGAGAACACCCGCTTGTTACACCCTGTGAGCC
TGCATGGGATGGATGACCCGGAGAGAGAAGTATTAGAGTGGAGGTTTGACAGCCGCCTAGCATTTCATCA
CATGGCCCGAGAGCTGCATCCGGACTGTACTGGGTCTCTCTGGTTAGACCAGATCTGAGCCTGGGAGCTC
TCTGGCTAACTAGGGAACCCACTGCTTAAGCCTCAATAAAGCTTGCCTTGAGTGCTTCAAGTAGTGTGTG
CCCGTCTGTTGTGTGACTCTGGTAACTAGAGATCCCTCAGACCCTTTTAGTCAGTGTGGAAAATCTCTAG
CAGCATGTGAGCAAAAGGCCAGCAAAAGGCCAGGAACCGTAAAAAGGCCGCGTTGCTGGCGTTTTTCCAT
AGGCTCCGCCCCCCTGACGAGCATCACAAAAATCGACGCTCAAGTCAGAGGTGGCGAAACCCGACAGGAC
TATAAAGATACCAGGCGTTTCCCCCTGGAAGCTCCCTCGTGCGCTCTCCTGTTCCGACCCTGCCGCTTAC
CGGATACCTGTCCGCCTTTCTCCCTTCGGGAAGCGTGGCGCTTTCTCATAGCTCACGCTGTAGGTATCTC
AGTTCGGTGTAGGTCGTTCGCTCCAAGCTGGGCTGTGTGCACGAACCCCCCGTTCAGCCCGACCGCTGCG
CCTTATCCGGTAACTATCGTCTTGAGTCCAACCCGGTAAGACACGACTTATCGCCACTGGCAGCAGCCAC
TGGTAACAGGATTAGCAGAGCGAGGTATGTAGGCGGTGCTACAGAGTTCTTGAAGTGGTGGCCTAACTAC
GGCTACACTAGAAGAACAGTATTTGGTATCTGCGCTCTGCTGAAGCCAGTTACCTTCGGAAAAAGAGTTG
GTAGCTCTTGATCCGGCAAACAAACCACCGCTGGTAGCGGTGGTTTTTTTGTTTGCAAGCAGCAGATTAC
GCGCAGAAAAAAAGGATCTCAAGAAGATCCTTTGATCTTTTCTACGGGGTCTGACGCTCAGTGGAACGAA
AACTCACGTTAAGGGATTTTGGTCATGAGATTATCAAAAAGGATCTTCACCTAGATCCTTTTAAATTAAA
AATGAAGTTTTAAATCAATCTAAAGTATATATGAGTAAACTTGGTCTGACAGTTACCAATGCTTAATCAG
TGAGGCACCTATCTCAGCGATCTGTCTATTTCGTTCATCCATAGTTGCCTGACTCCCCGTCGTGTAGATA
ACTACGATACGGGAGGGCTTACCATCTGGCCCCAGTGCTGCAATGATACCGCGAGACCCACGCTCACCGG
CTCCAGATTTATCAGCAATAAACCAGCCAGCCGGAAGGGCCGAGCGCAGAAGTGGTCCTGCAACTTTATC
CGCCTCCATCCAGTCTATTAATTGTTGCCGGGAAGCTAGAGTAAGTAGTTCGCCAGTTAATAGTTTGCGC
AACGTTGTTGCCATTGCTACAGGCATCGTGGTGTCACGCTCGTCGTTTGGTATGGCTTCATTCAGCTCCG
GTTCCCAACGATCAAGGCGAGTTACATGATCCCCCATGTTGTGCAAAAAAGCGGTTAGCTCCTTCGGTCC
TCCGATCGTTGTCAGAAGTAAGTTGGCCGCAGTGTTATCACTCATGGTTATGGCAGCACTGCATAATTCT
CTTACTGTCATGCCATCCGTAAGATGCTTTTCTGTGACTGGTGAGTACTCAACCAAGTCATTCTGAGAAT
AGTGTATGCGGCGACCGAGTTGCTCTTGCCCGGCGTCAATACGGGATAATACCGCGCCACATAGCAGAAC
TTTAAAAGTGCTCATCATTGGAAAACGTTCTTCGGGGCGAAAACTCTCAAGGATCTTACCGCTGTTGAGA
TCCAGTTCGATGTAACCCACTCGTGCACCCAACTGATCTTCAGCATCTTTTACTTTCACCAGCGTTTCTG
GGTGAGCAAAAACAGGAAGGCAAAATGCCGCAAAAAAGGGAATAAGGGCGACACGGAAATGTTGAATACT
CATACTCTTCCTTTTTCAATATTATTGAAGCATTTATCAGGGTTATTGTCTCATGAGCGGATACATATTT
GAATGTATTTAGAAAAATAAACAAATAGGGGTTCCGCGCACATTTCCCCGAAAAGTGCCACCTGACGTCG
ACGGATCGGGAGATCTCCCGATCCCCTATGGTGCACTCTCAGTACAATCTGCTCTGATGCCGCATAGTTA
AGCCAGTATCTGCTCCCTGCTTGTGTGTTGGAGGTCGCTGAGTAGTGCGCGAGCAAAATTTAAGCTACAA
CAAGGCAAGGCTTGACCGACAATTGCATGAAGAATCTGCTTAGGGTTAGGCGTTTTGCGCTGCTTCGCGA
TGTACGGGCCAGATATACGCGTTGACATTGATTATTGACTAGTTATTAATAGTAATCAATTACGGGGTCA
TTAGTTCATAGCCCATATATGGAGTTCCGCGTTACATAACTTACGGTAAATGGCCCGCCTGGCTGACCGC
CCAACGACCCCCGCCCATTGACGTCAATAATGACGTATGTTCCCATAGTAACGCCAATAGGGACTTTCCA
TTGACGTCAATGGGTGGAGTATTTACGGTAAACTGCCCACTTGGCAGTACATCAAGTGTATCATATGCCA
AGTACGCCCCCTATTGACGTCAATGACGGTAAATGGCCCGCCTGGCATTATGCCCAGTACATGACCTTAT
GGGACTTTCCTACTTGGCAGTACATCTACGTATTAGTCATCGCTATTACCATGGTGATGCGGTTTTGGCA
GTACATCAATGGGCGTGGATAGCGGTTTGACTCACGGGGATTTCCAAGTCTCCACCCCATTGACGTCAAT
GGGAGTTTGTTTTGGCACCAAAATCAACGGGACTTTCCAAAATGTCGTAACAACTCCGCCCCATTGACGC
AAATGGGCGGTAGGCGTGTACGGTGGGAGGTCTATATAAGCAGCGCGTTTTGCCTGTACTGGGTCTCTCT
GGTTAGACCAGATCTGAGCCTGGGAGCTCTCTGGCTAACTAGGGAACCCACTGCTTAAGCCTCAATAAAG
CTTGCCTTGAGTGCTTCAAGTAGTGTGTGCCCGTCTGTTGTGTGACTCTGGTAACTAGAGATCCCTCAGA
CCCTTTTAGTCAGTGTGGAAAATCTCTAGCAGTGGCGCCCGAACAGGGACTTGAAAGCGAAAGGGAAACC
AGAGGAGCTCTCTCGACGCAGGACTCGGCTTGCTGAAGCGCGCACGGCAAGAGGCGAGGGGCGGCGACTG
GTGAGTACGCCAAAAATTTTGACTAGCGGAGGCTAGAAGGAGAGAGATGGGTGCGAGAGCGTCAGTATTA
AGCGGGGGAGAATTAGATCGCGATGGGAAAAAATTCGGTTAAGGCCAGGGGGAAAGAAAAAATATAAATT
AAAACATATAGTATGGGCAAGCAGGGAGCTAGAACGATTCGCAGTTAATCCTGGCCTGTTAGAAACATCA
GAAGGCTGTAGACAAATACTGGGACAGCTACAACCATCCCTTCAGACAGGATCAGAA
Features (pLannotate 1.2.2; 23 found; start..end, strand, type, name):
    293..526     +  misc_feature   RRE: The Rev response element (RRE) of HIV-1 allows for Rev-dependent mRNA export from the nucleus to the cytoplasm.
    903..1003    +  CDS            Rev (fragment): human immunodeficiency virus 1 (HIV-1) Rev protein; rev; enhances nuclear export of unspliced and incompletely spliced viral mRNAs
   1053..1170    +  misc_feature   cPPT/CTS: central polypurine tract and central termination sequence of HIV-1
   1423..1456    +  protein_bind   loxP: Cre-mediated recombination occurs in the 8-bp core sequence (GCATACAT). Cre recombinase
   1581..1648    +  misc_RNA       tracrRNA (fragment): trans-activating CRISPR RNA for the Streptococcus pyogenes CRISPR/Cas9 system
   1713..2884    +  promoter       EF-1α promoter: strong constitutive promoter for human elongation factor EF-1α
   2896..3492    +  CDS            PuroR: puromycin N-acetyltransferase; pac from Streptomyces alboniger; confers resistance to puromycin
   3568..4266    +  CDS            TagBFP: monomeric blue fluorescent protein mammalian codon-optimized
   4286..4319    +  protein_bind   loxP: Cre-mediated recombination occurs in the 8-bp core sequence (GCATACAT). Cre recombinase
   4352..4375    +  misc_feature   MCS (fragment): pBluescript multiple cloning site
   4375..4963    +  misc_feature   WPRE: woodchuck hepatitis virus posttranscriptional regulatory element
   4964..4983    +  misc_feature   MCS (fragment): pBluescript multiple cloning site
   4985..5485    +  CDS            nef (fragment): NEF_HV1LA - Experimental evidence at protein level: Swiss-Prot protein existence level 1. Extracellular Nef protein targets CD4(+) T-lymphocytes for apoptosis by interacting with CXCR4 surface receptors. From Human immunodeficiency virus type 1 group M subtype B (isolate Lai) (HIV-1).
   5492..5672    +  LTR            5' LTR (truncated): truncated 5' long terminal repeat (LTR) from HIV-1
   5734..6322    -  rep_origin     ori: high-copy-number ColE1/pMB1/pBR322/pUC origin of replication
   6493..7353    -  CDS            AmpR: β-lactamase; bla; confers resistance to ampicillin, carbenicillin, and related antibiotics
   7354..7458    -  promoter       AmpR promoter: bla
   7517..7569    -  misc_feature   bom (fragment): basis of mobility region from pBR322
   7724..8103    +  enhancer       CMV enhancer: human cytomegalovirus immediate early enhancer
   8104..8303    +  promoter       CMV promoter: human cytomegalovirus (CMV) immediate early promoter
   8321..8501    +  LTR            5' LTR (truncated): truncated 5' long terminal repeat (LTR) from HIV-1
   8548..8673    +  misc_feature   HIV-1 Ψ: packaging signal of human immunodeficiency virus type 1
   8657..118     +  CDS            HIV-1 gag (fragment) (across the origin): gag protein from human immunodeficiency virus 1; gag
