[The description below was written by a language model from this plasmid's Addgene catalogue record and pLannotate feature annotations shown in this document.]
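Description:
pAG392 is a lentiviral single-guide RNA expression plasmid built on the pCRISPRia-V2 backbone, carrying a 20-nt protospacer that targets human ATP13A1 for CRISPR interference. It is propagated in E. coli through a high-copy ColE1/pUC-type origin and selected with ampicillin via the β-lactamase gene.

The transfer cassette has a third-generation-style layout. A CMV enhancer/promoter drives a truncated HIV-1 5′ LTR, followed by the Ψ packaging signal with an adjoining gag fragment, the Rev response element for Rev-dependent export of the genomic RNA, and the cPPT/CTS. A second truncated LTR, preceded by a nef-derived fragment, closes the proviral region. Within it, the annotation detects a fragment of the S. pyogenes tracrRNA, which corresponds to the constant scaffold of the sgRNA placed just downstream of the guide. The annotated feature table does not identify the promoter driving the guide, so the record does not state it.

Downstream, a human EF-1α promoter drives the puromycin N-acetyltransferase gene followed by TagBFP, so transduced cells can be selected with the drug and tracked by blue fluorescence. The roughly 75-nt gap between the two coding sequences is unannotated, so how they are linked is not recorded. A WPRE follows to boost transcript expression. Two loxP sites flank the region containing the sgRNA scaffold and the marker cassette, which would in principle allow Cre-mediated excision.

The plasmid supplies no Cas9 component. It is meant for cells that already express a dCas9-based repressor, where it knocks down ATP13A1. It was deposited in connection with studies of membrane protein insertion and targeting at the mitochondrial outer membrane.
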