Addgene plasmid #226749: pAG392
Purpose: CRISPRi guide RNA against ATP13A1
Depositing lab: Jonathan Weissman. Depositing organization: Whitehead Institute for Biomedical Research. Publication: MTCH2 is a mitochondrial outer membrane protein insertase. Guna A, Stevens TA, Inglis AJ, Replogle JM, Esantsi TK, Muthukumar G, Shaffer KCL, Wang ML, Pogson AN, Jones JJ, Lomenick B, Chou TF, Weissman JS, Voorhees RM. Science. 2022 Oct 21;378(6617):317-322. doi: 10.1126/science.add1856. Epub 2022 Oct 20. PubMed 36264797.
Backbone
  Vector backbone: pCRISPRia-V2
  Vector type: Lentiviral
Growth in bacteria
  Bacterial resistance: Ampicillin, 100 μg/mL
  Growth temperature: 37°C
  Growth strain: NEB Stable
  Copy number: High Copy
Gene/Insert
  Gene/Insert name: ATP13A1
  gRNA/shRNA sequence: GGGTAAAGCAGCCCGGCGAA
  Species: H. sapiens (human)
  Insert size (bp): 20
  Entrez Gene: ATP13A1 (a.k.a. ATP13A, CGI-152, FLJ31858, FLJ41786, FLJ43873, FLJ90317, KIAA1825, DKFZp761L1623)
  Cloning method: Restriction Enzyme; 5′ cloning site Unknown (unknown if destroyed); 3′ cloning site Unknown (unknown if destroyed)
Terms and licenses: Academic/Nonprofit Terms; Industry Terms: Not Available to Industry
Depositor comments: Please also see the paper Triaging of α-helical proteins to the mitochondrial outer membrane by distinct chaperone machinery based on substrate topology, Mol Cell . 2024 Mar 21;84(6):1101-1119.e9. doi: 10.1016/j.molcel.2024.01.028. Epub 2024 Feb 29. https://pubmed.ncbi.nlm.nih.gov/38428433/
How to cite: pAG392 was a gift from Jonathan Weissman (Addgene plasmid # 226749 ; http://n2t.net/addgene:226749 ; RRID:Addgene_226749)
